>Addgene plasmid #168592 | pDONR223 HCoV-HKU1 NSP8_stop | depositor partial sequence | sequence record 326801 | Inserted CDS with Stop codon
ATGAGTGAGTTTGTAAATATGGCTAGTTTTGTTGAATATGAAGTCGCAAAGAAAAATTTGGCTGATGCTA
AAAATAGTGGTTCTGTTAATCAACAACAGATAAAACAGTTAGAAAAAGCATGTAATATAGCTAAGTCTGT
GTATGAACGTGATAAAGCTGTAGCTCGCAAACTTGAACGTATGGCAGACCTAGCACTTACTAACATGTAT
AAAGAGGCTCGGATTAATGATAAGAAGAGTAAAGTTGTTTCCGCTTTGCAGACAATGCTTTTTAGCATGG
TTCGTAAATTGGATAATCAGGCTTTAAATTCTATTCTGGATAATGCTGTTAAAGGTTGTGTACCTTTGAG
TGCTATTCCAGCATTGGCTGCTAATACTTTAACTATAGTAATACCAGATAAACAAGTTTTTGATAAAGTT
GTTGATAATGTTTATGTTACATATGCTGGTAGTGTATGGCATATACAGACTGTTCAAGATGCTGATGGTA
TTAATAAACAGTTAACTGATATTAGTGTTGATTCTAATTGGCCTCTTGTTATCATTGCGAACAGGTATAA
TGAAGTTGCTAATGCTGTTATGCAGTAA
