[The description below was written by a language model from this plasmid's Addgene catalogue record.]
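Description:
pDONR223 HCoV-HKU1 NSP8_stop is a Gateway-compatible Entry clone built on the pDONR223 donor backbone, a bacterial cloning vector propagated in E. coli (DH5alpha) under spectinomycin selection. The record lists the empty backbone as about 5 kb and gives the copy number as unknown. No feature table is provided, so the origin of replication and the exact recombination sites are not documented here. As a Gateway Entry clone, however, the insert would be expected to sit between attL sites generated by the BP recombination that replaces the donor vector's counter-selection cassette. M13 forward and reverse primer sites on either side of the insert are recorded for sequence verification.

The payload is a 582 bp coding sequence for NSP8, a non-structural protein of human coronavirus HKU1 that is produced as one of the cleavage products of the ORF1ab replicase polyprotein. In coronaviruses, NSP8 is generally known as a cofactor of the RNA-dependent RNA polymerase complex. The "_stop" suffix suggests that this version of the ORF retains a terminal stop codon, which would suit it to native-terminus or N-terminally tagged expression rather than C-terminal fusions, although the record does not state this explicitly. Entry vectors of this type carry no promoter for expressing the insert and none is recorded, so the plasmid serves as a shuttle rather than an expression construct. An LR recombination reaction moves the ORF into Destination vectors chosen for the application. It belongs to a collection of human coronavirus protein-coding sequences intended as a flexible, multipurpose resource.
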