Addgene plasmid #168592: pDONR223 HCoV-HKU1 NSP8_stop
Purpose: Gateway-compatible Entry vector
Depositing lab: Fritz Roth. Depositing organization: Sinai Health System. Publication: A resource of human coronavirus protein-coding sequences in a flexible, multipurpose Gateway Entry clone collection. Weller B, Lin CW, Pogoutse O, Sauer M, Marin-de la Rosa N, Strobel A, Young V, Knapp JJ, Rayhan A, Falter C, Kim DK, Roth FP, Falter-Braun P. G3 (Bethesda). 2023 Jul 5;13(7):jkad105. doi: 10.1093/g3journal/jkad105. PubMed 37267226.
Backbone
  Vector backbone: pDONR223
  Backbone manufacturer: Rual et al, Genome Res. 14:2128-2135, 2004.
  Backbone size w/o insert (bp): 5005
  Vector type: Other
Growth in bacteria
  Bacterial resistance: Spectinomycin, 50 μg/mL
  Growth temperature: 37°C
  Growth strain: DH5alpha
  Copy number: Unknown
Gene/Insert
  Gene/Insert name: NSP8
  Species: Other
  Insert size (bp): 582
  Entrez Gene: ORF1ab (a.k.a. HCHV1gp1)
  Cloning method: Gateway Cloning
  Sequencing primers: 5′ m13-For; 3′ m13-Rev
Resource information
  A portion of this plasmid was derived from a plasmid made by: Falter-Braun Lab
Terms and licenses: Academic/Nonprofit Terms; Industry Terms
How to cite: pDONR223 HCoV-HKU1 NSP8_stop was a gift from Fritz Roth (Addgene plasmid # 168592 ; http://n2t.net/addgene:168592 ; RRID:Addgene_168592)
